Addgene plasmid #80479: PB-TAG-ERP2
Purpose: (Empty Backbone) All-in-One piggyBac transposon Destination vector for dox-inducible expression of Gateway cloned elements (inducible mCherry and constitutive rtTA and puromycin resistance)
Depositing lab: Knut Woltjen. Depositing organization: Kyoto University, Center for iPS Cell Research and Application. Publication: Inducible Transgene Expression in Human iPS Cells Using Versatile All-in-One piggyBac Transposons. Kim SI, Oceguera-Yanez F, Sakurai C, Nakagawa M, Yamanaka S, Woltjen K. Methods Mol Biol. 2016;1357:111-31. doi: 10.1007/7651_2015_251. PubMed 26025620.
Backbone
  Vector backbone: pBluescript
  Backbone size (bp): 3000
  Vector type: Mammalian Expression ; piggyBac transposon
  Selectable markers: Puromycin
Growth in bacteria
  Bacterial resistance: Chloramphenicol and Ampicillin, 25 & 100 μg/mL
  Growth temperature: 37°C
  Growth strain: ccdB Survival
  Copy number: High Copy
Gene/Insert
  Cloning method: Gateway Cloning
Terms and licenses: Academic/Nonprofit Terms; Industry Terms: Not Available to Industry
Depositor comments: Requires co-transfection with a piggyBac transposase plasmid for stable genomic integration. If you desire to use transposase with the Materials, you may contact Transposagen or other licensed vendor.
How to cite: PB-TAG-ERP2 was a gift from Knut Woltjen (Addgene plasmid # 80479 ; http://n2t.net/addgene:80479 ; RRID:Addgene_80479)
