[The description below was written by a language model from this plasmid's Addgene catalogue record and pLannotate feature annotations shown in this document.]
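Description:
PB-TAG-ERP2 is an empty "all-in-one" piggyBac transposon Gateway destination vector built on a pBluescript backbone, intended for doxycycline-inducible transgene expression in mammalian cells, including human iPS cells according to the associated publication. In bacteria it replicates from a high-copy ColE1/pUC origin and also carries an f1 origin. AmpR sits on the backbone, and chloramphenicol resistance lies within the Gateway cassette. Because that cassette also encodes the CcdB toxin, the unrecombined plasmid must be maintained in a ccdB-tolerant strain.

The inducible unit consists of a Tet-responsive promoter (an array of tet operator repeats with a minimal promoter) placed upstream of attR1–CmR–ccdB–attR2. An LR reaction swaps this cassette for the element of interest from an entry clone. Downstream lie an EMCV IRES, a fluorescent reporter and a rabbit β-globin poly(A) signal, so reporter fluorescence tracks induced transcription from the same mRNA. The catalogue entry describes this reporter as mCherry, whereas both automated feature tables label the open reading frame as EGFP; the record does not resolve the discrepancy.

A second, constitutive unit begins with a CMV enhancer and a partial CMV promoter match, followed by a long unannotated stretch, so the full promoter identity is not stated. It drives rtTA-Advanced, an IRES and puromycin N-acetyltransferase, ending in an EF-1α poly(A) signal. This supplies both the dox-dependent transactivator and drug selection for stable cells. The piggyBac terminal repeats are not explicitly annotated, although a baculovirus FP25 fragment near one end probably reflects transposon-flanking sequence. Stable genomic integration requires co-transfection with a separate piggyBac transposase plasmid.
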