Features (pLannotate 1.2.2; 37 found; start..end, strand, type, name):
     50..478     -  rep_origin     f1 ori (sequence partly withheld): f1 bacteriophage origin of replication; arrow indicates direction of (+) strand synthesis
    483..640     -  CDS            lacZα (fragment): LacZα fragment of β-galactosidase; lacZ fragment
    643..661     +  promoter       T7 promoter: promoter for bacteriophage T7 RNA polymerase
   1161..1181    +  promoter       tight TRE promoter (fragment): Tet-responsive promoter PTight, consisting of seven tet operator sequences followed by the minimal CMV promoter
   1198..1218    +  promoter       tight TRE promoter (fragment): Tet-responsive promoter PTight, consisting of seven tet operator sequences followed by the minimal CMV promoter
   1235..1255    +  promoter       tight TRE promoter (fragment): Tet-responsive promoter PTight, consisting of seven tet operator sequences followed by the minimal CMV promoter
   1272..1292    +  promoter       tight TRE promoter (fragment): Tet-responsive promoter PTight, consisting of seven tet operator sequences followed by the minimal CMV promoter
   1309..1329    +  promoter       tight TRE promoter (fragment): Tet-responsive promoter PTight, consisting of seven tet operator sequences followed by the minimal CMV promoter
   1346..1366    +  promoter       tight TRE promoter (fragment): Tet-responsive promoter PTight, consisting of seven tet operator sequences followed by the minimal CMV promoter
   1383..1403    +  promoter       tight TRE promoter (fragment): Tet-responsive promoter PTight, consisting of seven tet operator sequences followed by the minimal CMV promoter
   1420..1440    +  promoter       tight TRE promoter (fragment): Tet-responsive promoter PTight, consisting of seven tet operator sequences followed by the minimal CMV promoter
   1448..1493    +  promoter       TRE3GV promoter (fragment): 3rd-generation Tet-responsive promoter that can be activated by binding of Tet-On® 3G, optimized for retroviral and lentiviral vectors
   1565..1689    +  protein_bind   attR1: mutant version of attR; recombination site for the Gateway® LR reaction LR Clonase™
   1714..1744    +  promoter       lac UV5 promoter: E. coli lac promoter with an "up" mutation
   1768..1797    +  promoter       cat promoter (fragment): promoter of the E. coli cat gene encoding chloramphenicol acetyltransferase
   1798..2457    +  CDS            CmR: chloramphenicol acetyltransferase; cat; confers resistance to chloramphenicol
   2636..2794    +  CDS            ccdA (fragment): CCDA_ECO57 - Also known as H, letA. Experimental evidence at protein level: Swiss-Prot protein existence level 1. Antitoxin component of a type II toxin-antitoxin (TA) system which inhibits the post-segregational killing (PSK) of plasmid-free cells, also referred to as a plasmid addiction system. Binds to and blocks the activity of CcdB; will also remove bound CcdB protein from the CcdB-GyrA complex by forming a CcdA-CcdB complex, a process termed rejuvenation. Functions as a transcriptional corepressor for the ccdAB operon, repression also requires CcdB (By similarity). From Escherichia coli
   2799..3101    +  CDS            ccdB: CCDB_ECOLI - Also known as G, letB, letD. Experimental evidence at protein level: Swiss-Prot protein existence level 1. Toxic component of a type II toxin-antitoxin (TA) system, functioning in plasmid maintainence. Responsible for the post- segregational killing (PSK) of plasmid-free cells, also referred to as a plasmid addiction system. Half-life of over 2 hours. Cell killing by CcdB is accompanied by filamentation, defects in chromosome and plasmid segregation, defects in cell division, formation of anucleate cells, decreased DNA synthesis and plasmid loss. Interferes with the activity of DN
   3145..3269    -  protein_bind   attR2: mutant version of attR; recombination site for the Gateway® LR reaction LR Clonase™
   3422..3884    +  misc_feature   IRES: internal ribosome entry site (IRES) of the encephalomyocarditis virus (EMCV)
   3898..4617    +  CDS            EGFP: the original enhanced GFP (Yang et al., 1996) mammalian codon-optimized
   4694..4749    +  polyA_signal   β-globin poly(A) signal: rabbit β-globin polyadenylation signal (Gil and Proudfoot, 1987)
   5192..5571    +  enhancer       CMV enhancer: human cytomegalovirus immediate early enhancer
   5573..5672    +  promoter       CMV promoter (fragment): human cytomegalovirus (CMV) immediate early promoter
   7008..7754    +  CDS            rtTA-Advanced: improved tetracycline-controlled transactivator In the Tet-On® system, rtTA-Advanced binds to the Tet-responsive element and stimulates transcription only in the presence of tetracycline or doxycycline.
   7892..8354    +  misc_feature   IRES: internal ribosome entry site (IRES) of the encephalomyocarditis virus (EMCV)
   8368..8967    +  CDS            PuroR: puromycin N-acetyltransferase; pac from Streptomyces alboniger; confers resistance to puromycin
   9053..9625    +  polyA_signal   EF-1α poly(A) signal: human EF-1α polyadenylation signal
  10034..10165   +  CDS            FP (fragment): FP25_NPVAC - Experimental evidence at protein level: Swiss-Prot protein existence level 1. From Autographa californica nuclear polyhedrosis virus (AcMNPV).
  10182..10200   -  promoter       T3 promoter: promoter for bacteriophage T3 RNA polymerase
  10243..10265   -  protein_bind   lac operator (fragment): The lac repressor binds to the lac operator to inhibit transcription in E. coli. This inhibition can be relieved by adding lactose or isopropyl-β-D-thiogalactopyranoside (IPTG). lac repressor encoded by lacI
  10269..10299   -  promoter       lac promoter: promoter for the E. coli lac operon
  10314..10335   -  protein_bind   CAP binding site: CAP binding activates transcription in the presence of cAMP. E. coli catabolite activator protein
  10348..10440   -  CDS            lacI (fragment): lac repressor; lacI; The lac repressor binds to the lac operator to inhibit transcription in E. coli. This inhibition can be relieved by adding lactose or isopropyl-β-D-thiogalactopyranoside (IPTG).
  10623..11211   -  rep_origin     ori: high-copy-number ColE1/pMB1/pBR322/pUC origin of replication
  11382..12242   -  CDS            AmpR: β-lactamase; bla; confers resistance to ampicillin, carbenicillin, and related antibiotics
  12243..12347   -  promoter       AmpR promoter: bla
>Addgene plasmid #80479 | PB-TAG-ERP2 | addgene full sequence | sequence record 484261 | Addgene Long Read Sequencing Result
ATTTCCCCGAAAAGTGCCACCTAAATTGTAAGCGTTAATATTTTGTTAAAATTCGCGTTAAATTTTTGTT
AAATCAGCTCATTTTTTAACCAATAGGCCGAAATCGGCAAAATCCCTTATAAATCAAAAGAATAGACCGA
GATAGGGT
[37 nt withheld, positions 149-185]
AAAGAACGTGGACTCCAACGTCAAAGG
[49 nt withheld, positions 213-261]
T
[91 nt withheld, positions 263-353]
G
[124 nt withheld, positions 355-478]
CCCATTCGCCATTCAGGCTGCGCAACTGTTGGGAAGGGCGATCGGTGCGGGCCTCTTCGCTATTACGCCA
GCTGGCGAAAGGGGGATGTGCTGCAAGGCGATTAAGTTGGGTAACGCCAGGGTTTTCCCAGTCACGACGT
TGTAAAACGACGGCCAGTGAATTGTAATACGACTCACTATAGGGCGAATTGGAGCTCGGTATTCACGACA
GCAGGCTGAATAATAAAAAAATTAGAAACTATTATTTAACCCTAGAAAGATAATCATATTGTGACGTACG
TTAAAGATAATCATGCGTAAAATTGACGCATGTGTTTTATCGGTCTGTATATCGAGGTTTATTTATTAAT
TTGAATAGATATTAAGTTTTATTATATTTACACTTACATACTAATAATAAATTCAACAAACAATTTATTT
ATGTTTATTTATTTATTAAAAAAAAACAAAAACTCAAAATTTCTTCTATAAAGTAACAAAACTTTTAAAC
ATTCTCTCTTTTACAAAAATAAACTTATTTTGTACTTTAAAAACAGTCATGTTGTATTATAAAATAAGTA
ATTAGCTTAACCTATACATAATAGAAACAAATTATACTTATTAGTCAGTCAGAAACAACTTTGGCACATA
TCAATATTATGCTCTCGTTAATTAACTCGAGGGATCCAAGCTGGCCGCACGTCTCCCTATCAGTGATAGA
GAAGTCGACACGTCTCGAGCTCCCTATCAGTGATAGAGAAGGTACGTCTAGAACGTCTCCCTATCAGTGA
TAGAGAAGTCGACACGTCTCGAGCTCCCTATCAGTGATAGAGAAGGTACGTCTAGAACGTCTCCCTATCA
GTGATAGAGAAGTCGACACGTCTCGAGCTCCCTATCAGTGATAGAGAAGGTACGTCTAGAACGTCTCCCT
ATCAGTGATAGAGAAGTCGACACGTCTCGAGCTCCCTATCAGTGATAGAGAAGGTACCCCCTATATAAGC
AGAGCTCGTTTAGTGAACCGTCAGATCGCCTGGAGACGCCATCCACGCTGTTTTGACCTCCATAGAAGAC
ACCGGGACCGATCCAGCCTCCGCGGTGGCGGCCATCACAAGTTTGTACAAAAAAGCTGAACGAGAAACGT
AAAATGATATAAATATCAATATATTAAATTAGATTTTGCATAAAAAACAGACTACATAATACTGTAAAAC
ACAACATATCCAGTCACTATGGCGGCCGCATTAGGCACCCCAGGCTTTACACTTTATGCTTCCGGCTCGT
ATAATGTGTGGATTTTGAGTTAGGATCCGTCGAGATTTTCAGGAGCTAAGGAAGCTAAAATGGAGAAAAA
AATCACTGGATATACCACCGTTGATATATCCCAATGGCATCGTAAAGAACATTTTGAGGCATTTCAGTCA
GTTGCTCAATGTACCTATAACCAGACCGTTCAGCTGGATATTACGGCCTTTTTAAAGACCGTAAAGAAAA
ATAAGCACAAGTTTTATCCGGCCTTTATTCACATTCTTGCCCGCCTGATGAATGCTCATCCGGAATTCCG
TATGGCAATGAAAGACGGTGAGCTGGTGATATGGGATAGTGTTCACCCTTGTTACACCGTTTTCCATGAG
CAAACTGAAACGTTTTCATCGCTCTGGAGTGAATACCACGACGATTTCCGGCAGTTTCTACACATATATT
CGCAAGATGTGGCGTGTTACGGTGAAAACCTGGCCTATTTCCCTAAAGGGTTTATTGAGAATATGTTTTT
CGTCTCAGCCAATCCCTGGGTGAGTTTCACCAGTTTTGATTTAAACGTGGCCAATATGGACAACTTCTTC
GCCCCCGTTTTCACCATGGGCAAATATTATACGCAAGGCGACAAGGTGCTGATGCCGCTGGCGATTCAGG
TTCATCATGCCGTTTGTGATGGCTTCCATGTCGGCAGAATGCTTAATGAATTACAACAGTACTGCGATGA
GTGGCAGGGCGGGGCGTAAACGCGTGGATCCGGCTTACTAAAAGCCAGATAACAGTATGCGTATTTGCGC
GCTGATTTTTGCGGTATAAGAATATATACTGATATGTATACCCGAAGTATGTCAAAAAGAGGTATGCTAT
GAAGCAGCGTATTACAGTGACAGTTGACAGCGACAGCTATCAGTTGCTCAAGGCATATATGATGTCAATA
TCTCCGGTCTGGTAAGCACAACCATGCAGAATGAAGCCCGTCGTCTGCGTGCCGAACGCTGGAAAGCGGA
AAATCAGGAAGGGATGGCTGAGGTCGCCCGGTTTATTGAAATGAACGGCTCTTTTGCTGACGAGAACAGG
GGCTGGTGAAATGCAGTTTAAGGTTTACACCTATAAAAGAGAGAGCCGTTATCGTCTGTTTGTGGATGTA
CAGAGTGATATTATTGACACGCCCGGGCGACGGATGGTGATCCCCCTGGCCAGTGCACGTCTGCTGTCAG
ATAAAGTCTCCCGTGAACTTTACCCGGTGGTGCATATCGGGGATGAAAGCTGGCGCATGATGACCACCGA
TATGGCCAGTGTGCCGGTCTCCGTTATCGGGGAAGAAGTGGCTGATCTCAGCCACCGCGAAAATGACATC
AAAAACGCCATTAACCTGATGTTCTGGGGAATATAAATGTCAGGCTCCCTTATACACAGCCAGTCTGCAG
GTCGACCATAGTGACTGGATATGTTGTGTTTTACAGTATTATGTAGTCTGTTTTTTATGCAAAATCTAAT
TTAATATATTGATATTTATATCATTTTACGTTTCTCGTTCAGCTTTCTTGTACAAAGTGGTGATCTAGCT
AAAACGCGGCCTCGAATCGAATTCCGCCCCCCCCCCTCTCCCTCCCCCCCCCCTAACGTTACTGGCCGAA
GCCGCTTGGAATAAGGCCGGTGTGCGTTTGTCTATATGTTATTTTCCACCATATTGCCGTCTTTTGGCAA
TGTGAGGGCCCGGAAACCTGGCCCTGTCTTCTTGACGAGCATTCCTAGGGGTCTTTCCCCTCTCGCCAAA
GGAATGCAAGGTCTGTTGAATGTCGTGAAGGAAGCAGTTCCTCTGGAAGCTTCTTGAAGACAAACAACGT
CTGTAGCGACCCTTTGCAGGCAGCGGAACCCCCCACCTGGCGACAGGTGCCTCTGCGGCCAAAAGCCACG
TGTATAAGATACACCTGCAAAGGCGGCACAACCCCAGTGCCACGTTGTGAGTTGGATAGTTGTGGAAAGA
GTCAAATGGCTCTCCTCAAGCGTATTCAACAAGGGGCTGAAGGATGCCCAGAAGGTACCCCATTGTATGG
GATCTGATCTGGGGCCTCGGTGCACATGCTTTACATGTGTTTAGTCGAGGTTAAAAAAACGTCTAGGCCC
CCCGAACCACGGGGACGTGGTTTTCCTTTGAAAAACACGATGATAATATGGCCACAACCATGGTGAGCAA
GGGCGAGGAGCTGTTCACCGGGGTGGTGCCCATCCTGGTCGAGCTGGACGGCGACGTAAACGGCCACAAG
TTCAGCGTGTCCGGCGAGGGCGAGGGCGATGCCACCTACGGCAAGCTGACCCTGAAGTTCATCTGCACCA
CCGGCAAGCTGCCCGTGCCCTGGCCCACCCTCGTGACCACCCTGACCTACGGCGTGCAGTGCTTCAGCCG
CTACCCCGACCACATGAAGCAGCACGACTTCTTCAAGTCCGCCATGCCCGAAGGCTACGTCCAGGAGCGC
ACCATCTTCTTCAAGGACGACGGCAACTACAAGACCCGCGCCGAGGTGAAGTTCGAGGGCGACACCCTGG
TGAACCGCATCGAGCTGAAGGGCATCGACTTCAAGGAGGACGGCAACATCCTGGGGCACAAGCTGGAGTA
CAACTACAACAGCCACAACGTCTATATCATGGCCGACAAGCAGAAGAACGGCATCAAGGTGAACTTCAAG
ATCCGCCACAACATCGAGGACGGCAGCGTGCAGCTCGCCGACCACTACCAGCAGAACACCCCCATCGGCG
ACGGCCCCGTGCTGCTGCCCGACAACCACTACCTGAGCACCCAGTCCGCCCTGAGCAAAGACCCCAACGA
GAAGCGCGATCACATGGTCCTGCTGGAGTTCGTGACCGCCGCCGGGATCACTCTCGGCATGGACGAGCTG
TACAAGTAAAGCGGCCGCGATCTTTTTCCCTCTGCCAAAAATTATGGGGACATCATGAAGCCCCTTGAGC
ATCTGACTTCTGGCTAATAAAGGAAATTTATTTTCATTGCAATAGTGTGTTGGAATTTTTTGTGTCTCTC
ACTCGGAAGGACATATGGGAGGGCAAATCATTTAAAACATCAGAATGAGTATTTGGTTTAGAGTTTGGCA
ACATATGCCCATATGCTGGCTGCCATGAACAAAGGTTGGCTATAAAGAGGTCATCAGTATATGAAACAGC
CCCCTGCTGTCCATTCCTTATTCCATAGAAAAGCCTTGACTTGAGGTTAGATTTTTTTTATATTTTGTTT
TGTGTTATTTTTTTCTTTAACATCCCTAAAATTTTCCTTACATGTTTTACTAGCCAGATTTTTCCTCCTC
TCCTGACTACTCCCAGTCATAGCTGTCCCTCTTCTCTTATGGAGATCCCTCGACCTGCAGGAATTCGATT
ACTTAAGCCTAGGATCCAGATCTGTACATTCGAATCGATGAATTCGTTAACCATGGAAGCTTCTGCAGCG
GCCGCACTAGCGGTGGCGGCCTCGACATTGATTATTGACTAGTTATTAATAGTAATCAATTACGGGGTCA
TTAGTTCATAGCCCATATATGGAGTTCCGCGTTACATAACTTACGGTAAATGGCCCGCCTGGCTGACCGC
CCAACGACCCCCGCCCATTGACGTCAATAATGACGTATGTTCCCATAGTAACGCCAATAGGGACTTTCCA
TTGACGTCAATGGGTGGAGTATTTACGGTAAACTGCCCACTTGGCAGTACATCAAGTGTATCATATGCCA
AGTACGCCCCCTATTGACGTCAATGACGGTAAATGGCCCGCCTGGCATTATGCCCAGTACATGACCTTAT
GGGACTTTCCTACTTGGCAGTACATCTACGTATTAGTCATCGCTATTACCATGATGATGCGGTTTTGGCA
GTACATCAATGGGCGTGGATAGCGGTTTGACTCACGGGGATTTCCAAGTCTCCACCCCATTGACGTCAAT
GGGAGTTTGTTTTGACTAGTGGAGCCGAGAGTAATTCATACAAAAGGAGGGATCGCCTTCGCAAGGGGAG
AGCCCAGGGACCGTCCCTAAATTCTCACAGACCCAAATCCCTGTAGCCGCCCCACGACAGCGCGAGGAGC
ATGCGCCCAGGGCTGAGCGCGGGTAGATCAGAGCACACAAGCTCACAGTCCCCGGCGGTGGGGGGAGGGG
CGCGCTGAGCGGGGGCCAGGGAGCTGGCGCGGGGCAAACTGGGAAAGTGGTGTCGTGTGCTGGCTCCGCC
CTCTTCCCGAGGGTGGGGGAGAACGGTATATAAGTGCGGTAGTCGCCTTGGACGTTCTTTTTCGCAACGG
GTTTGCCGTCAGAACGCAGGTGAGTGGCGGGTGTGGCTTCCGCGGGCCCCGGAGCTGGAGCCCTGCTCTG
AGCGGGCCGGGCTGATATGCGAGTGTCGTCCGCAGGGTTTAGCTGTGAGCATTCCCACTTCGAGTGGCGG
GCGGTGCGGGGGTGAGAGTGCGAGGCCTAGCGGCAACCCCGTAGCCTCGCCTCGTGTCCGGCTTGAGGCC
TAGCGTGGTGTCCGCCGCCGCGTGCCACTCCGGCCGCACTATGCGTTTTTTGTCCTTGCTGCCCTCGATT
GCCTTCCAGCAGCATGGGCTAACAAAGGGAGGGTGTGGGGCTCACTCTTAAGGAGCCCATGAAGCTTACG
TTGGATAGGAATGGAAGGGCAGGAGGGGCGACTGGGGCCCGCCCGCCTTCGGAGCACATGTCCGACGCCA
CCTGGATGGGGCGAGGCCTGTGGCTTTCCGAAGCAATCGGGCGTGAGTTTAGCCTACCTGGGCCATGTGG
CCCTAGCACTGGGCACGGTCTGGCCTGGCGGTGCCGCGTTCCCTTGCCTCCCAACAAGGGTGAGGCCGTC
CCGCCCGGCACCAGTTGCTTGCGCGGAAAGATGGCCGCTCCCGGGGCCCTGTTGCAAGGAGCTCAAAATG
GAGGACGCGGCAGCCCGGTGGAGCGGGCGGGTGAGTCACCCACACAAAGGAAGAGGGCCTTGCCCCTCGC
CGGCCGCTGCTTCCTGTGACCCCGTGGTCTATCGGCCGCATAGTCACCTCGGGCTTCTCTTGAGCACCGC
TCGTCGCGGCGGGGGGAGGGGATCTAATGGCGTTGGAGTTTGTTCACATTTGGTGGGTGGAGACTAGTCA
GGCCAGCCTGGCGCTGGAAGTCATTCTTGGAATTTGCCCCTTTGAGTTTGGAGCGAGGCTAATTCTCAAG
CCTCTTAGCGGTTCAAAGGTATTTTCTAAACCCGTTTCCAGGTGTTGTGAAAGCCACCGCTAATTCAAAG
CAATCCGGAGTAATTCACCATGTCTAGACTGGACAAGAGCAAAGTCATAAACGGCGCTCTGGAATTACTC
AATGGAGTCGGTATCGAAGGCCTGACGACAAGGAAACTCGCTCAAAAGCTGGGAGTTGAGCAGCCTACCC
TGTACTGGCACGTGAAGAACAAGCGGGCCCTGCTCGATGCCCTGCCAATCGAGATGCTGGACAGGCATCA
TACCCACTTCTGCCCCCTGGAAGGCGAGTCATGGCAAGACTTTCTGCGGAACAACGCCAAGTCATTCCGC
TGTGCTCTCCTCTCACATCGCGACGGGGCTAAAGTGCATCTCGGCACCCGCCCAACAGAGAAACAGTACG
AAACCCTGGAAAATCAGCTCGCGTTCCTGTGTCAGCAAGGCTTCTCCCTGGAGAACGCACTGTACGCTCT
GTCCGCCGTGGGCCACTTTACACTGGGCTGCGTATTGGAGGAACAGGAGCATCAAGTAGCAAAAGAGGAA
AGAGAGACACCTACCACCGATTCTATGCCCCCACTTCTGAGACAAGCAATTGAGCTGTTCGACCGGCAGG
GAGCCGAACCTGCCTTCCTTTTCGGCCTGGAACTAATCATATGTGGCCTGGAGAAACAGCTAAAGTGCGA
AAGCGGCGGGCCGGCCGACGCCCTTGACGATTTTGACTTAGACATGCTCCCAGCCGATGCCCTTGACGAC
TTTGACCTTGATATGCTGCCTGCTGACGCTCTTGACGATTTTGACCTTGACATGCTCCCCGGGTAACTAA
GTAAGGATCATTCCGCCCCCCCCCCCTCTCCCTCCCCCCCCCCTAACGTTACTGGCCGAAGCCGCTTGGA
ATAAGGCCGGTGTGCGTTTGTCTATATGTTATTTTCCACCATATTGCCGTCTTTTGGCAATGTGAGGGCC
CGGAAACCTGGCCCTGTCTTCTTGACGAGCATTCCTAGGGGTCTTTCCCCTCTCGCCAAAGGAATGCAAG
GTCTGTTGAATGTCGTGAAGGAAGCAGTTCCTCTGGAAGCTTCTTGAAGACAAACAACGTCTGTAGCGAC
CCTTTGCAGGCAGCGGAACCCCCCACCTGGCGACAGGTGCCTCTGCGGCCAAAAGCCACGTGTATAAGAT
ACACCTGCAAAGGCGGCACAACCCCAGTGCCACGTTGTGAGTTGGATAGTTGTGGAAAGAGTCAAATGGC
TCTCCTCAAGCGTATTCAACAAGGGGCTGAAGGATGCCCAGAAGGTACCCCATTGTATGGGATCTGATCT
GGGGCCTCGGTGCACATGCTTTACATGTGTTTAGTCGAGGTTAAAAAAACGTCTAGGCCCCCCGAACCAC
GGGGACGTGGTTTTCCTTTGAAAAACACGATGATAATATGGCCACAACCATGACCGAGTACAAGCCCACG
GTGCGCCTCGCCACCCGCGACGACGTCCCCAGGGCCGTACGCACCCTCGCCGCCGCGTTCGCCGACTACC
CCGCCACGCGCCACACCGTCGATCCGGACCGCCACATCGAGCGGGTCACCGAGCTGCAAGAACTCTTCCT
CACGCGCGTCGGGCTCGACATCGGCAAGGTGTGGGTCGCGGACGACGGCGCCGCGGTGGCGGTCTGGACC
ACGCCGGAGAGCGTCGAAGCGGGGGCGGTGTTCGCCGAGATCGGCCCGCGCATGGCCGAGTTGAGCGGTT
CCCGGCTGGCCGCGCAGCAACAGATGGAAGGCCTCCTGGCGCCGCACCGGCCCAAGGAGCCCGCGTGGTT
CCTGGCCACCGTCGGCGTCTCGCCCGACCACCAGGGCAAGGGTCTGGGCAGCGCCGTCGTGCTCCCCGGA
GTGGAGGCGGCCGAGCGCGCCGGGGTGCCCGCCTTCCTGGAGACCTCCGCGCCCCGCAACCTCCCCTTCT
ACGAGCGGCTCGGCTTCACCGTCACCGCCGACGTCGAGGTGCCCGAAGGACCGCGCACCTGGTGCATGAC
CCGCAAGCCCGGTGCCTGACGCCCGCCCCACGACCCGCAGCGCCCGACCGAAAGGAGCGCACGACCCCAT
GCATCGAAATGACCGACCAAGCGAATTCGCTAGGATTATCCCTAATACCTGCCACCCCACTCTTAATCAG
TGGTGGAAGAACGGTCTCAGAACTGTTTGTTTCAATTGGCCATTTAAGTTTAGTAGTAAAAGACTGGTTA
ATGATAACAATGCATCGTAAAACCTTCAGAAGGAAAGGAGAATGTTTTGTGGACCACTTTGGTTTTCTTT
TTTGCGTGTGGCAGTTTTAAGTTATTAGTTTTTAAAATCAGTACTTTTTAATGGAAACAACTTGACCAAA
AATTTGTCACAGAATTTTGAGACCCATTAAAAAAGTTAAATGAGAAACCTGTGTGTTCCTTTGGTCAACA
CCGAGACATTTAGGTGAAAGACATCTAATTCTGGTTTTACGAATCTGGAAACTTCTTGAAAATGTAATTC
TTGAGTTAACACTTCTGGGTGGAGAATAGGGTTGTTTTCCCCCCACATAATTGGAAGGGGAAGGAATATC
ATTTAAAGCTATGGGAGGGTTGCTTTGATTACAACACTGGAGAGAAATGCAGCATGTTGCTGATTGCCTG
TCACTAAAACAGGCCAAAAACTGAGTCCTTGGGTTGCATAGAAAGCTGCCAAACGCTAGCCAACAAGCTC
GTCATCGCTTTGCAGAAGAGCAGAGAGGATATGCTCATCGTCTAAAGAACTACCCATTTTATTATATATT
AGTCACGATATCTATAACAAGAAAATATATATATAATAAGTTATCACGTAAGTAGAACATGAAATAACAA
TATAATTATCGTATGAGTTAAATCTTAAAAGTCACGTAAAAGATAATCATGCGTCATTTTGACTCACGCG
GTCGTTATAGTTCAAAATCAGTGACACTTACCGCATTGACAAGCACGCCTCACGGGAGCTCCAAGCGGCG
ACTGAGATGTCCTAAATGCACAGCGACGGATTCGCGCTATTTAGAAAGAGAGAGCAATATTTCAAGAATG
CATGCGTCAATTTTACGCAGACTATCTTTCTAGGGTTAAAAAAGATTTGCGCTTTACTCGACCTAAACTT
TAAACACGTCATAGAATCTTCGTTTGACAAAAACCACATTGTGGCCAAGCTGTGTGACGCGACGCGCGCT
AAAGAATGGCAAACCAAGTCGCGCGAGGTACCAGCTTTTGTTCCCTTTAGTGAGGGTTAATTTCGAGCTT
GGCGTAATCATGGTCATAGCTGTTTCCTGTGTGAAATTGTTATCCGCTCACAATTCCACACAACATACGA
GCCGGAAGCATAAAGTGTAAAGCCTGGGGTGCCTAATGAGTGAGCTAACTCACATTAATTGCGTTGCGCT
CACTGCCCGCTTTCCAGTCGGGAAACCTGTCGTGCCAGCTGCATTAATGAATCGGCCAACGCGCGGGGAG
AGGCGGTTTGCGTATTGGGCGCTCTTCCGCTTCCTCGCTCACTGACTCGCTGCGCTCGGTCGTTCGGCTG
CGGCGAGCGGTATCAGCTCACTCAAAGGCGGTAATACGGTTATCCACAGAATCAGGGGATAACGCAGGAA
AGAACATGTGAGCAAAAGGCCAGCAAAAGGCCAGGAACCGTAAAAAGGCCGCGTTGCTGGCGTTTTTCCA
TAGGCTCCGCCCCCCTGACGAGCATCACAAAAATCGACGCTCAAGTCAGAGGTGGCGAAACCCGACAGGA
CTATAAAGATACCAGGCGTTTCCCCCTGGAAGCTCCCTCGTGCGCTCTCCTGTTCCGACCCTGCCGCTTA
CCGGATACCTGTCCGCCTTTCTCCCTTCGGGAAGCGTGGCGCTTTCTCATAGCTCACGCTGTAGGTATCT
CAGTTCGGTGTAGGTCGTTCGCTCCAAGCTGGGCTGTGTGCACGAACCCCCCGTTCAGCCCGACCGCTGC
GCCTTATCCGGTAACTATCGTCTTGAGTCCAACCCGGTAAGACACGACTTATCGCCACTGGCAGCAGCCA
CTGGTAACAGGATTAGCAGAGCGAGGTATGTAGGCGGTGCTACAGAGTTCTTGAAGTGGTGGCCTAACTA
CGGCTACACTAGAAGAACAGTATTTGGTATCTGCGCTCTGCTGAAGCCAGTTACCTTCGGAAAAAGAGTT
GGTAGCTCTTGATCCGGCAAACAAACCACCGCTGGTAGCGGTGGTTTTTTTGTTTGCAAGCAGCAGATTA
CGCGCAGAAAAAAAGGATCTCAAGAAGATCCTTTGATCTTTTCTACGGGGTCTGACGCTCAGTGGAACGA
AAACTCACGTTAAGGGATTTTGGTCATGAGATTATCAAAAAGGATCTTCACCTAGATCCTTTTAAATTAA
AAATGAAGTTTTAAATCAATCTAAAGTATATATGAGTAAACTTGGTCTGACAGTTACCAATGCTTAATCA
GTGAGGCACCTATCTCAGCGATCTGTCTATTTCGTTCATCCATAGTTGCCTGACTCCCCGTCGTGTAGAT
AACTACGATACGGGAGGGCTTACCATCTGGCCCCAGTGCTGCAATGATACCGCGAGACCCACGCTCACCG
GCTCCAGATTTATCAGCAATAAACCAGCCAGCCGGAAGGGCCGAGCGCAGAAGTGGTCCTGCAACTTTAT
CCGCCTCCATCCAGTCTATTAATTGTTGCCGGGAAGCTAGAGTAAGTAGTTCGCCAGTTAATAGTTTGCG
CAACGTTGTTGCCATTGCTACAGGCATCGTGGTGTCACGCTCGTCGTTTGGTATGGCTTCATTCAGCTCC
GGTTCCCAACGATCAAGGCGAGTTACATGATCCCCCATGTTGTGCAAAAAAGCGGTTAGCTCCTTCGGTC
CTCCGATCGTTGTCAGAAGTAAGTTGGCCGCAGTGTTATCACTCATGGTTATGGCAGCACTGCATAATTC
TCTTACTGTCATGCCATCCGTAAGATGCTTTTCTGTGACTGGTGAGTACTCAACCAAGTCATTCTGAGAA
TAGTGTATGCGGCGACCGAGTTGCTCTTGCCCGGCGTCAATACGGGATAATACCGCGCCACATAGCAGAA
CTTTAAAAGTGCTCATCATTGGAAAACGTTCTTCGGGGCGAAAACTCTCAAGGATCTTACCGCTGTTGAG
ATCCAGTTCGATGTAACCCACTCGTGCACCCAACTGATCTTCAGCATCTTTTACTTTCACCAGCGTTTCT
GGGTGAGCAAAAACAGGAAGGCAAAATGCCGCAAAAAAGGGAATAAGGGCGACACGGAAATGTTGAATAC
TCATACTCTTCCTTTTTCAATATTATTGAAGCATTTATCAGGGTTATTGTCTCATGAGCGGATACATATT
TGAATGTATTTAGAAAAATAAACAAATAGGGGTTCCGCGCAC
