Features (pLannotate 1.2.2; 37 found; start..end, strand, type, name):
      3..458     -  rep_origin     f1 ori (sequence partly withheld): f1 bacteriophage origin of replication; arrow indicates direction of (+) strand synthesis
    466..623     -  CDS            lacZα (fragment): LacZα fragment of β-galactosidase; lacZ fragment
    626..644     +  promoter       T7 promoter: promoter for bacteriophage T7 RNA polymerase
   1144..1164    +  promoter       tight TRE promoter (fragment): Tet-responsive promoter PTight, consisting of seven tet operator sequences followed by the minimal CMV promoter
   1181..1201    +  promoter       tight TRE promoter (fragment): Tet-responsive promoter PTight, consisting of seven tet operator sequences followed by the minimal CMV promoter
   1218..1238    +  promoter       tight TRE promoter (fragment): Tet-responsive promoter PTight, consisting of seven tet operator sequences followed by the minimal CMV promoter
   1255..1275    +  promoter       tight TRE promoter (fragment): Tet-responsive promoter PTight, consisting of seven tet operator sequences followed by the minimal CMV promoter
   1292..1312    +  promoter       tight TRE promoter (fragment): Tet-responsive promoter PTight, consisting of seven tet operator sequences followed by the minimal CMV promoter
   1329..1349    +  promoter       tight TRE promoter (fragment): Tet-responsive promoter PTight, consisting of seven tet operator sequences followed by the minimal CMV promoter
   1366..1386    +  promoter       tight TRE promoter (fragment): Tet-responsive promoter PTight, consisting of seven tet operator sequences followed by the minimal CMV promoter
   1403..1423    +  promoter       tight TRE promoter (fragment): Tet-responsive promoter PTight, consisting of seven tet operator sequences followed by the minimal CMV promoter
   1431..1476    +  promoter       TRE3GV promoter (fragment): 3rd-generation Tet-responsive promoter that can be activated by binding of Tet-On® 3G, optimized for retroviral and lentiviral vectors
   1548..1672    +  protein_bind   attR1: mutant version of attR; recombination site for the Gateway® LR reaction LR Clonase™
   1697..1727    +  promoter       lac UV5 promoter: E. coli lac promoter with an "up" mutation
   1751..1780    +  promoter       cat promoter (fragment): promoter of the E. coli cat gene encoding chloramphenicol acetyltransferase
   1781..2440    +  CDS            CmR: chloramphenicol acetyltransferase; cat; confers resistance to chloramphenicol
   2619..2777    +  CDS            ccdA (fragment): CCDA_ECO57 - Also known as H, letA. Experimental evidence at protein level: Swiss-Prot protein existence level 1. Antitoxin component of a type II toxin-antitoxin (TA) system which inhibits the post-segregational killing (PSK) of plasmid-free cells, also referred to as a plasmid addiction system. Binds to and blocks the activity of CcdB; will also remove bound CcdB protein from the CcdB-GyrA complex by forming a CcdA-CcdB complex, a process termed rejuvenation. Functions as a transcriptional corepressor for the ccdAB operon, repression also requires CcdB (By similarity). From Escherichia coli
   2782..3084    +  CDS            ccdB: CCDB_ECOLI - Also known as G, letB, letD. Experimental evidence at protein level: Swiss-Prot protein existence level 1. Toxic component of a type II toxin-antitoxin (TA) system, functioning in plasmid maintainence. Responsible for the post- segregational killing (PSK) of plasmid-free cells, also referred to as a plasmid addiction system. Half-life of over 2 hours. Cell killing by CcdB is accompanied by filamentation, defects in chromosome and plasmid segregation, defects in cell division, formation of anucleate cells, decreased DNA synthesis and plasmid loss. Interferes with the activity of DN
   3128..3252    -  protein_bind   attR2: mutant version of attR; recombination site for the Gateway® LR reaction LR Clonase™
   3294..3866    +  misc_feature   IRES: internal ribosome entry site (IRES) of the encephalomyocarditis virus (EMCV)
   3880..4599    +  CDS            EGFP: the original enhanced GFP (Yang et al., 1996) mammalian codon-optimized
   4676..4731    +  polyA_signal   β-globin poly(A) signal: rabbit β-globin polyadenylation signal (Gil and Proudfoot, 1987)
   5172..5551    +  enhancer       CMV enhancer: human cytomegalovirus immediate early enhancer
   5553..5652    +  promoter       CMV promoter (fragment): human cytomegalovirus (CMV) immediate early promoter
   6989..7735    +  CDS            rtTA-Advanced: improved tetracycline-controlled transactivator In the Tet-On® system, rtTA-Advanced binds to the Tet-responsive element and stimulates transcription only in the presence of tetracycline or doxycycline.
   7743..8315    +  misc_feature   IRES: internal ribosome entry site (IRES) of the encephalomyocarditis virus (EMCV)
   8329..8928    +  CDS            PuroR: puromycin N-acetyltransferase; pac from Streptomyces alboniger; confers resistance to puromycin
   9014..9586    +  polyA_signal   EF-1α poly(A) signal: human EF-1α polyadenylation signal
   9995..10126   +  CDS            FP (fragment): FP25_NPVAC - Experimental evidence at protein level: Swiss-Prot protein existence level 1. From Autographa californica nuclear polyhedrosis virus (AcMNPV).
  10144..10162   -  promoter       T3 promoter: promoter for bacteriophage T3 RNA polymerase
  10205..10227   -  protein_bind   lac operator (fragment): The lac repressor binds to the lac operator to inhibit transcription in E. coli. This inhibition can be relieved by adding lactose or isopropyl-β-D-thiogalactopyranoside (IPTG). lac repressor encoded by lacI
  10231..10261   -  promoter       lac promoter: promoter for the E. coli lac operon
  10276..10297   -  protein_bind   CAP binding site: CAP binding activates transcription in the presence of cAMP. E. coli catabolite activator protein
  10310..10402   -  CDS            lacI (fragment): lac repressor; lacI; The lac repressor binds to the lac operator to inhibit transcription in E. coli. This inhibition can be relieved by adding lactose or isopropyl-β-D-thiogalactopyranoside (IPTG).
  10585..11173   -  rep_origin     ori: high-copy-number ColE1/pMB1/pBR322/pUC origin of replication
  11344..12204   -  CDS            AmpR: β-lactamase; bla; confers resistance to ampicillin, carbenicillin, and related antibiotics
  12205..12309   -  promoter       AmpR promoter: bla
>Addgene plasmid #80479 | PB-TAG-ERP2 | analyzer sequence | sequence record 151592
GGAAATTGTAAACGTTAATATTTTGTTAAAATTCGCGTTAAATTTTTGTTAAATCAGCTCATTTTTTAAC
CAATAGGCCGAAATCGGCAAAATCCCTTATAAATCAAAAGAATAGACCGAGATAGGGT
[37 nt withheld, positions 129-165]
AAAGAACGTGGACTCCAACGTCAAAGG
[49 nt withheld, positions 193-241]
T
[91 nt withheld, positions 243-333]
G
[124 nt withheld, positions 335-458]
CGCGCCATTCGCCATTCAGGCTGCGCAACTGTTGGGAAGGGCGATCGGTGCGGGCCTCTTCGCTATTACG
CCAGCTGGCGAAAGGGGGATGTGCTGCAAGGCGATTAAGTTGGGTAACGCCAGGGTTTTCCCAGTCACGA
CGTTGTAAAACGACGGCCAGTGAATTGTAATACGACTCACTATAGGGCGAATTGGAGCTCGGTATTCACG
ACAGCAGGCTGAATAATAAAAAAATTAGAAACTATTATTTAACCCTAGAAAGATAATCATATTGTGACGT
ACGTTAAAGATAATCATGCGTAAAATTGACGCATGTGTTTTATCGGTCTGTATATCGAGGTTTATTTATT
AATTTGAATAGATATTAAGTTTTATTATATTTACACTTACATACTAATAATAAATTCAACAAACAATTTA
TTTATGTTTATTTATTTATTAAAAAAAAACAAAAACTCAAAATTTCTTCTATAAAGTAACAAAACTTTTA
AACATTCTCTCTTTTACAAAAATAAACTTATTTTGTACTTTAAAAACAGTCATGTTGTATTATAAAATAA
GTAATTAGCTTAACCTATACATAATAGAAACAAATTATACTTATTAGTCAGTCAGAAACAACTTTGGCAC
ATATCAATATTATGCTCTCGTTAATTAACTCGAGGGATCCAAGCTGGCCGCACGTCTCCCTATCAGTGAT
AGAGAAGTCGACACGTCTCGAGCTCCCTATCAGTGATAGAGAAGGTACGTCTAGAACGTCTCCCTATCAG
TGATAGAGAAGTCGACACGTCTCGAGCTCCCTATCAGTGATAGAGAAGGTACGTCTAGAACGTCTCCCTA
TCAGTGATAGAGAAGTCGACACGTCTCGAGCTCCCTATCAGTGATAGAGAAGGTACGTCTAGAACGTCTC
CCTATCAGTGATAGAGAAGTCGACACGTCTCGAGCTCCCTATCAGTGATAGAGAAGGTACCCCCTATATA
AGCAGAGCTCGTTTAGTGAACCGTCAGATCGCCTGGAGACGCCATCCACGCTGTTTTGACCTCCATAGAA
GACACCGGGACCGATCCAGCCTCCGCGGTGGCGGCCATCACAAGTTTGTACAAAAAAGCTGAACGAGAAA
CGTAAAATGATATAAATATCAATATATTAAATTAGATTTTGCATAAAAAACAGACTACATAATACTGTAA
AACACAACATATCCAGTCACTATGGCGGCCGCATTAGGCACCCCAGGCTTTACACTTTATGCTTCCGGCT
CGTATAATGTGTGGATTTTGAGTTAGGATCCGTCGAGATTTTCAGGAGCTAAGGAAGCTAAAATGGAGAA
AAAAATCACTGGATATACCACCGTTGATATATCCCAATGGCATCGTAAAGAACATTTTGAGGCATTTCAG
TCAGTTGCTCAATGTACCTATAACCAGACCGTTCAGCTGGATATTACGGCCTTTTTAAAGACCGTAAAGA
AAAATAAGCACAAGTTTTATCCGGCCTTTATTCACATTCTTGCCCGCCTGATGAATGCTCATCCGGAATT
CCGTATGGCAATGAAAGACGGTGAGCTGGTGATATGGGATAGTGTTCACCCTTGTTACACCGTTTTCCAT
GAGCAAACTGAAACGTTTTCATCGCTCTGGAGTGAATACCACGACGATTTCCGGCAGTTTCTACACATAT
ATTCGCAAGATGTGGCGTGTTACGGTGAAAACCTGGCCTATTTCCCTAAAGGGTTTATTGAGAATATGTT
TTTCGTCTCAGCCAATCCCTGGGTGAGTTTCACCAGTTTTGATTTAAACGTGGCCAATATGGACAACTTC
TTCGCCCCCGTTTTCACCATGGGCAAATATTATACGCAAGGCGACAAGGTGCTGATGCCGCTGGCGATTC
AGGTTCATCATGCCGTTTGTGATGGCTTCCATGTCGGCAGAATGCTTAATGAATTACAACAGTACTGCGA
TGAGTGGCAGGGCGGGGCGTAAACGCGTGGATCCGGCTTACTAAAAGCCAGATAACAGTATGCGTATTTG
CGCGCTGATTTTTGCGGTATAAGAATATATACTGATATGTATACCCGAAGTATGTCAAAAAGAGGTATGC
TATGAAGCAGCGTATTACAGTGACAGTTGACAGCGACAGCTATCAGTTGCTCAAGGCATATATGATGTCA
ATATCTCCGGTCTGGTAAGCACAACCATGCAGAATGAAGCCCGTCGTCTGCGTGCCGAACGCTGGAAAGC
GGAAAATCAGGAAGGGATGGCTGAGGTCGCCCGGTTTATTGAAATGAACGGCTCTTTTGCTGACGAGAAC
AGGGGCTGGTGAAATGCAGTTTAAGGTTTACACCTATAAAAGAGAGAGCCGTTATCGTCTGTTTGTGGAT
GTACAGAGTGATATTATTGACACGCCCGGGCGACGGATGGTGATCCCCCTGGCCAGTGCACGTCTGCTGT
CAGATAAAGTCTCCCGTGAACTTTACCCGGTGGTGCATATCGGGGATGAAAGCTGGCGCATGATGACCAC
CGATATGGCCAGTGTGCCGGTCTCCGTTATCGGGGAAGAAGTGGCTGATCTCAGCCACCGCGAAAATGAC
ATCAAAAACGCCATTAACCTGATGTTCTGGGGAATATAAATGTCAGGCTCCCTTATACACAGCCAGTCTG
CAGGTCGACCATAGTGACTGGATATGTTGTGTTTTACAGTATTATGTAGTCTGTTTTTTATGCAAAATCT
AATTTAATATATTGATATTTATATCATTTTACGTTTCTCGTTCAGCTTTCTTGTACAAAGTGGTGATCTA
GCTAAAACGCGGCCTCGAATCGAATTCCGCCCCCCCCCCTCTCCCTCCCCCCCCCCTAACGTTACTGGCC
GAAGCCGCTTGGAATAAGGCCGGTGTGCGTTTGTCTATATGTTATTTTCCACCATATTGCCGTCTTTTGG
CAATGTGAGGGCCCGGAAACCTGGCCCTGTCTTCTTGACGAGCATTCCTAGGGGTCTTTCCCCTCTCGCC
AAAGGAATGCAAGGTCTGTTGAATGTCGTGAAGGAAGCAGTTCCTCTGGAAGCTTCTTGAAGACAAACAA
CGTCTGTAGCGACCCTTTGCAGGCAGCGGAACCCCCCACCTGGCGACAGGTGCCTCTGCGGCCAAAAGCC
ACGTGTATAAGATACACCTGCAAAGGCGGCACAACCCCAGTGCCACGTTGTGAGTTGGATAGTTGTGGAA
AGAGTCAAATGGCTCTCCTCAAGCGTATTCAACAAGGGGCTGAAGGATGCCCAGAAGGTACCCCATTGTA
TGGGATCTGATCTGGGGCCTCGGTGCACATGCTTTACATGTGTTTAGTCGAGGTTAAAAAACGTCTAGGC
CCCCCGAACCACGGGGACGTGGTTTTCCTTTGAAAAACACGATGATAATATGGCCACAACCATGGTGAGC
AAGGGCGAGGAGCTGTTCACCGGGGTGGTGCCCATCCTGGTCGAGCTGGACGGCGACGTAAACGGCCACA
AGTTCAGCGTGTCCGGCGAGGGCGAGGGCGATGCCACCTACGGCAAGCTGACCCTGAAGTTCATCTGCAC
CACCGGCAAGCTGCCCGTGCCCTGGCCCACCCTCGTGACCACCCTGACCTACGGCGTGCAGTGCTTCAGC
CGCTACCCCGACCACATGAAGCAGCACGACTTCTTCAAGTCCGCCATGCCCGAAGGCTACGTCCAGGAGC
GCACCATCTTCTTCAAGGACGACGGCAACTACAAGACCCGCGCCGAGGTGAAGTTCGAGGGCGACACCCT
GGTGAACCGCATCGAGCTGAAGGGCATCGACTTCAAGGAGGACGGCAACATCCTGGGGCACAAGCTGGAG
TACAACTACAACAGCCACAACGTCTATATCATGGCCGACAAGCAGAAGAACGGCATCAAGGTGAACTTCA
AGATCCGCCACAACATCGAGGACGGCAGCGTGCAGCTCGCCGACCACTACCAGCAGAACACCCCCATCGG
CGACGGCCCCGTGCTGCTGCCCGACAACCACTACCTGAGCACCCAGTCCGCCCTGAGCAAAGACCCCAAC
GAGAAGCGCGATCACATGGTCCTGCTGGAGTTCGTGACCGCCGCCGGGATCACTCTCGGCATGGACGAGC
TGTACAAGTAAAGCGGCCGCGATCTTTTTCCCTCTGCCAAAAATTATGGGGACATCATGAAGCCCCTTGA
GCATCTGACTTCTGGCTAATAAAGGAAATTTATTTTCATTGCAATAGTGTGTTGGAATTTTTTGTGTCTC
TCACTCGGAAGGACATATGGGAGGGCAAATCATTTAAAACATCAGAATGAGTATTTGGTTTAGAGTTTGG
CAACATATGCCATATGCTGGCTGCCATGAACAAAGGTGGCTATAAAGAGGTCATCAGTATATGAAACAGC
CCCCTGCTGTCCATTCCTTATTCCATAGAAAAGCCTTGACTTGAGGTTAGATTTTTTTTATATTTTGTTT
TGTGTTATTTTTTTCTTTAACATCCCTAAAATTTTCCTTACATGTTTTACTAGCCAGATTTTTCCTCCTC
TCCTGACTACTCCCAGTCATAGCTGTCCCTCTTCTCTTATGAAGATCCCTCGACCTGCAGGAATTCGATT
ACTTAAGCCTAGGATCCAGATCTGTACATTCGAATCGATGAATTCGTTAACCATGGAAGCTTCTGCAGCG
GCCGCACTAGCGGTGGCGGCCTCGACATTGATTATTGACTAGTTATTAATAGTAATCAATTACGGGGTCA
TTAGTTCATAGCCCATATATGGAGTTCCGCGTTACATAACTTACGGTAAATGGCCCGCCTGGCTGACCGC
CCAACGACCCCCGCCCATTGACGTCAATAATGACGTATGTTCCCATAGTAACGCCAATAGGGACTTTCCA
TTGACGTCAATGGGTGGAGTATTTACGGTAAACTGCCCACTTGGCAGTACATCAAGTGTATCATATGCCA
AGTACGCCCCCTATTGACGTCAATGACGGTAAATGGCCCGCCTGGCATTATGCCCAGTACATGACCTTAT
GGGACTTTCCTACTTGGCAGTACATCTACGTATTAGTCATCGCTATTACCATGATGATGCGGTTTTGGCA
GTACATCAATGGGCGTGGATAGCGGTTTGACTCACGGGGATTTCCAAGTCTCCACCCCATTGACGTCAAT
GGGAGTTTGTTTTGACTAGTGGAGCCGAGAGTAATTCATACAAAAGGAGGGATCGCCTTCGCAAGGGGAG
AGCCCAGGGACCGTCCCTAAATTCTCACAGACCCAAATCCCTGTAGCCGCCCCACGACAGCGCGAGGAGC
ATGCGCCCAGGGCTGAGCGCGGGTAGATCAGAGCACACAAGCTCACAGTCCCCGGCGGTGGGGGGAGGGG
CGCGCTGAGCGGGGGCCAGGGAGCTGGCGCGGGGCAAACTGGGAAAGTGGTGTCGTGTGCTGGCTCCGCC
CTCTTCCCGAGGGTGGGGGAGAACGGTATATAAGTGCGGTAGTCGCCTTGGACGTTCTTTTTCGCAACGG
GTTTGCCGTCAGAACGCAGGTGAGTGGCGGGTGTGGCTTCCGCGGGCCCCGGAGCTGGAGCCCTGCTCTG
AGCGGGCCGGGCTGATATGCGAGTGTCGTCCGCAGGGTTTAGCTGTGAGCATTCCCACTTCGAGTGGCGG
GCGGTGCGGGGGTGAGAGTGCGAGGCCTAGCGGCAACCCCGTAGCCTCGCCTCGTGTCCGGCTTGAGGCC
TAGCGTGGTGTCCGCCGCCGCGTGCCACTCCGGCCGCACTATGCGTTTTTTGTCCTTGCTGCCCTCGATT
GCCTTCCAGCAGCATGGGCTAACAAAGGGAGGGTGTGGGGCTCACTCTTAAGGAGCCCATGAAGCTTACG
TTGGATAGGAATGGAAGGGCAGGAGGGGCGACTGGGGCCCGCCCGCCTTCGGAGCACATGTCCGACGCCA
CCTGGATGGGGCGAGGCCTGTGGCTTTCCGAAGCAATCGGGCGTGAGTTTAGCCTACCTGGGCCATGTGG
CCCTAGCACTGGGCACGGTCTGGCCTGGCGGTGCCGCGTTCCCTTGCCTCCCAACAAGGGTGAGGCCGTC
CCGCCCGGCACCAGTTGCTTGCGCGGAAAGATGGCCGCTCCCGGGGCCCTGTTGCAAGGAGCTCAAAATG
GAGGACGCGGCAGCCCGGTGGAGCGGGCGGGTGAGTCACCCACACAAAGGAAGAGGGCCTTGCCCCTCGC
CGGCCGCTGCTTCCTGTGACCCCGTGGTCTATCGGCCGCATAGTCACCTCGGGCTTCTCTTGAGCACCGC
TCGTCGCGGCGGGGGGAGGGGATCTAATGGCGTTGGAGTTTGTTCACATTTGGTGGGTGGAGACTAGTCA
GGCCAGCCTGGCGCTGGAAGTCATTCTTGGAATTTGCCCCTTTGAGTTTGGAGCGAGGCTAATTCTCAAG
CCTCTTAGCGGTTCAAAGGTATTTTCTAAACCCGTTTCCAGGTGTTGTGAAAGCCACCGCTAATTCAAAG
CAATCCGGAGTAAATTCACCATGTCTAGACTGGACAAGAGCAAAGTCATAAACGGCGCTCTGGAATTACT
CAATGGAGTCGGTATCGAAGGCCTGACGACAAGGAAACTCGCTCAAAAGCTGGGAGTTGAGCAGCCTACC
CTGTACTGGCACGTGAAGAACAAGCGGGCCCTGCTCGATGCCCTGCCAATCGAGATGCTGGACAGGCATC
ATACCCACTTCTGCCCCCTGGAAGGCGAGTCATGGCAAGACTTTCTGCGGAACAACGCCAAGTCATTCCG
CTGTGCTCTCCTCTCACATCGCGACGGGGCTAAAGTGCATCTCGGCACCCGCCCAACAGAGAAACAGTAC
GAAACCCTGGAAAATCAGCTCGCGTTCCTGTGTCAGCAAGGCTTCTCCCTGGAGAACGCACTGTACGCTC
TGTCCGCCGTGGGCCACTTTACACTGGGCTGCGTATTGGAGGAACAGGAGCATCAAGTAGCAAAAGAGGA
AAGAGAGACACCTACCACCGATTCTATGCCCCCACTTCTGAGACAAGCAATTGAGCTGTTCGACCGGCAG
GGAGCCGAACCTGCCTTCCTTTTCGGCCTGGAACTAATCATATGTGGCCTGGAGAAACAGCTAAAGTGCG
AAAGCGGCGGGCCGGCCGACGCCCTTGACGATTTTGACTTAGACATGCTCCCAGCCGATGCCCTTGACGA
CTTTGACCTTGATATGCTGCCTGCTGACGCTCTTGACGATTTTGACCTTGACATGCTCCCCGGGTAAAAT
TCCGCCCCTCTCCCTCCCCCCCCCCTAACGTTACTGGCCGAAGCCGCTTGGAATAAGGCCGGTGTGCGTT
TGTCTATATGTTATTTTCCACCATATTGCCGTCTTTTGGCAATGTGAGGGCCCGGAAACCTGGCCCTGTC
TTCTTGACGAGCATTCCTAGGGGTCTTTCCCCTCTCGCCAAAGGAATGCAAGGTCTGTTGAATGTCGTGA
AGGAAGCAGTTCCTCTGGAAGCTTCTTGAAGACAAACAACGTCTGTAGCGACCCTTTGCAGGCAGCGGAA
CCCCCCACCTGGCGACAGGTGCCTCTGCGGCCAAAAGCCACGTGTATAAGATACACCTGCAAAGGCGGCA
CAACCCCAGTGCCACGTTGTGAGTTGGATAGTTGTGGAAAGAGTCAAATGGCTCTCCTCAAGCGTATTCA
ACAAGGGGCTGAAGGATGCCCAGAAGGTACCCCATTGTATGGGATCTGATCTGGGGCCTCGGTGCACATG
CTTTACATGTGTTTAGTCGAGGTTAAAAAACGTCTAGGCCCCCCGAACCACGGGGACGTGGTTTTCCTTT
GAAAAACACGATGATAATATGGCCACAACCATGACCGAGTACAAGCCCACGGTGCGCCTCGCCACCCGCG
ACGACGTCCCCCGGGCCGTACGCACCCTCGCCGCCGCGTTCGCCGACTACCCCGCCACGCGCCACACCGT
CGATCCGGACCGCCACATCGAGCGGGTCACCGAGCTGCAAGAACTCTTCCTCACGCGCGTCGGGCTCGAC
ATCGGCAAGGTGTGGGTCGCGGACGACGGCGCCGCGGTGGCGGTCTGGACCACGCCGGAGAGCGTCGAAG
CGGGGGCGGTGTTCGCCGAGATCGGCCCGCGCATGGCCGAGTTGAGCGGTTCCCGGCTGGCCGCGCAGCA
ACAGATGGAAGGCCTCCTGGCGCCGCACCGGCCCAAGGAGCCCGCGTGGTTCCTGGCCACCGTCGGCGTC
TCGCCCGACCACCAGGGCAAGGGTCTGGGCAGCGCCGTCGTGCTCCCCGGAGTGGAGGCGGCCGAGCGCG
CCGGGGTGCCCGCCTTCCTGGAGACCTCCGCGCCCCGCAACCTCCCCTTCTACGAGCGGCTCGGCTTCAC
CGTCACCGCCGACGTCGAGGTGCCCGAAGGACCGCGCACCTGGTGCATGACCCGCAAGCCCGGTGCCTGA
CGCCCGCCCCACGACCCGCAGCGCCCGACCGAAAGGAGCGCACGACCCCATGCATCGAAATGACCGACCA
AGCGAATTCGCTAGGATTATCCCTAATACCTGCCACCCCACTCTTAATCAGTGGTGGAAGAACGGTCTCA
GAACTGTTTGTTTCAATTGGCCATTTAAGTTTAGTAGTAAAAGACTGGTTAATGATAACAATGCATCGTA
AAACCTTCAGAAGGAAAGGAGAATGTTTTGTGGACCACTTTGGTTTTCTTTTTTGCGTGTGGCAGTTTTA
AGTTATTAGTTTTTAAAATCAGTACTTTTTAATGGAAACAACTTGACCAAAAATTTGTCACAGAATTTTG
AGACCCATTAAAAAAGTTAAATGAGAAACCTGTGTGTTCCTTTGGTCAACACCGAGACATTTAGGTGAAA
GACATCTAATTCTGGTTTTACGAATCTGGAAACTTCTTGAAAATGTAATTCTTGAGTTAACACTTCTGGG
TGGAGAATAGGGTTGTTTTCCCCCCACATAATTGGAAGGGGAAGGAATATCATTTAAAGCTATGGGAGGG
TTGCTTTGATTACAACACTGGAGAGAAATGCAGCATGTTGCTGATTGCCTGTCACTAAAACAGGCCAAAA
ACTGAGTCCTTGGGTTGCATAGAAAGCTGCCAAACGCTAGCCAACAAGCTCGTCATCGCTTTGCAGAAGA
GCAGAGAGGATATGCTCATCGTCTAAAGAACTACCCATTTTATTATATATTAGTCACGATATCTATAACA
AGAAAATATATATATAATAAGTTATCACGTAAGTAGAACATGAAATAACAATATAATTATCGTATGAGTT
AAATCTTAAAAGTCACGTAAAAGATAATCATGCGTCATTTTGACTCACGCGGTCGTTATAGTTCAAAATC
AGTGACACTTACCGCATTGACAAGCACGCCTCACGGGAGCTCCAAGCGGCGACTGAGATGTCCTAAATGC
ACAGCGACGGATTCGCGCTATTTAGAAAGAGAGAGCAATATTTCAAGAATGCATGCGTCAATTTTACGCA
GACTATCTTTCTAGGGTTAAAAAAGATTTGCGCTTTACTCGACCTAAACTTTAAACACGTCATAGAATCT
TCGTTTGACAAAAACCACATTGTGGCCAAGCTGTGTGACGCGACGCGCGCTAAAGAATGGCAAACCAAGT
CGCGCGAGGTACCCAGCTTTTGTTCCCTTTAGTGAGGGTTAATTCCGAGCTTGGCGTAATCATGGTCATA
GCTGTTTCCTGTGTGAAATTGTTATCCGCTCACAATTCCACACAACATACGAGCCGGAAGCATAAAGTGT
AAAGCCTGGGGTGCCTAATGAGTGAGCTAACTCACATTAATTGCGTTGCGCTCACTGCCCGCTTTCCAGT
CGGGAAACCTGTCGTGCCAGCTGCATTAATGAATCGGCCAACGCGCGGGGAGAGGCGGTTTGCGTATTGG
GCGCTCTTCCGCTTCCTCGCTCACTGACTCGCTGCGCTCGGTCGTTCGGCTGCGGCGAGCGGTATCAGCT
CACTCAAAGGCGGTAATACGGTTATCCACAGAATCAGGGGATAACGCAGGAAAGAACATGTGAGCAAAAG
GCCAGCAAAAGGCCAGGAACCGTAAAAAGGCCGCGTTGCTGGCGTTTTTCCATAGGCTCCGCCCCCCTGA
CGAGCATCACAAAAATCGACGCTCAAGTCAGAGGTGGCGAAACCCGACAGGACTATAAAGATACCAGGCG
TTTCCCCCTGGAAGCTCCCTCGTGCGCTCTCCTGTTCCGACCCTGCCGCTTACCGGATACCTGTCCGCCT
TTCTCCCTTCGGGAAGCGTGGCGCTTTCTCATAGCTCACGCTGTAGGTATCTCAGTTCGGTGTAGGTCGT
TCGCTCCAAGCTGGGCTGTGTGCACGAACCCCCCGTTCAGCCCGACCGCTGCGCCTTATCCGGTAACTAT
CGTCTTGAGTCCAACCCGGTAAGACACGACTTATCGCCACTGGCAGCAGCCACTGGTAACAGGATTAGCA
GAGCGAGGTATGTAGGCGGTGCTACAGAGTTCTTGAAGTGGTGGCCTAACTACGGCTACACTAGAAGGAC
AGTATTTGGTATCTGCGCTCTGCTGAAGCCAGTTACCTTCGGAAAAAGAGTTGGTAGCTCTTGATCCGGC
AAACAAACCACCGCTGGTAGCGGTGGTTTTTTTGTTTGCAAGCAGCAGATTACGCGCAGAAAAAAAGGAT
CTCAAGAAGATCCTTTGATCTTTTCTACGGGGTCTGACGCTCAGTGGAACGAAAACTCACGTTAAGGGAT
TTTGGTCATGAGATTATCAAAAAGGATCTTCACCTAGATCCTTTTAAATTAAAAATGAAGTTTTAAATCA
ATCTAAAGTATATATGAGTAAACTTGGTCTGACAGTTACCAATGCTTAATCAGTGAGGCACCTATCTCAG
CGATCTGTCTATTTCGTTCATCCATAGTTGCCTGACTCCCCGTCGTGTAGATAACTACGATACGGGAGGG
CTTACCATCTGGCCCCAGTGCTGCAATGATACCGCGAGACCCACGCTCACCGGCTCCAGATTTATCAGCA
ATAAACCAGCCAGCCGGAAGGGCCGAGCGCAGAAGTGGTCCTGCAACTTTATCCGCCTCCATCCAGTCTA
TTAATTGTTGCCGGGAAGCTAGAGTAAGTAGTTCGCCAGTTAATAGTTTGCGCAACGTTGTTGCCATTGC
TACAGGCATCGTGGTGTCACGCTCGTCGTTTGGTATGGCTTCATTCAGCTCCGGTTCCCAACGATCAAGG
CGAGTTACATGATCCCCCATGTTGTGCAAAAAAGCGGTTAGCTCCTTCGGTCCTCCGATCGTTGTCAGAA
GTAAGTTGGCCGCAGTGTTATCACTCATGGTTATGGCAGCACTGCATAATTCTCTTACTGTCATGCCATC
CGTAAGATGCTTTTCTGTGACTGGTGAGTACTCAACCAAGTCATTCTGAGAATAGTGTATGCGGCGACCG
AGTTGCTCTTGCCCGGCGTCAATACGGGATAATACCGCGCCACATAGCAGAACTTTAAAAGTGCTCATCA
TTGGAAAACGTTCTTCGGGGCGAAAACTCTCAAGGATCTTACCGCTGTTGAGATCCAGTTCGATGTAACC
CACTCGTGCACCCAACTGATCTTCAGCATCTTTTACTTTCACCAGCGTTTCTGGGTGAGCAAAAACAGGA
AGGCAAAATGCCGCAAAAAAGGGAATAAGGGCGACACGGAAATGTTGAATACTCATACTCTTCCTTTTTC
AATATTATTGAAGCATTTATCAGGGTTATTGTCTCATGAGCGGATACATATTTGAATGTATTTAGAAAAA
TAAACAAATAGGGGTTCCGCGCACATTTCCCCGAAAAGTGCCACCTG
