>Addgene plasmid #80479 | PB-TAG-ERP2 | addgene partial sequence | sequence record 153672 | EGFP-N 5'-CGTCGCCGTCCAGCTCGACCAG-3'
GCTCCTCGCCCTTGCTCACCATGGTTGTGGCCATATTATCATCGTGTTTTTCAAAGGAAAACCACGTCCC
CGTGGTTCGGGGGGCCTAGACGTTTTTTTAACCTCGACTAAACACATGTAAAGCATGTGCACCGAGGCCC
CAGATCAGATCCCATACAATGGGGTACCTTCTGGGCATCCTTCAGCCCCTTGTTGAATACGCTTGAGGAG
AGCCATTTGACTCTTTCCACAACTATCCAACTCACAACGTGGCACTGGGGTTGTGCCGCCTTTGCAGGTG
TATCTTATACACGTGGCTTTTGGCCGCAGAGGCACCTGTCGCCAGGTGGGGGGTTCCGCTGCCTGCAAAG
GGTCGCTACAGACGTTGTTTGTCTTCAAGAAGCTTCCAGAGGAACTGCTTCCTTCACGACATTCAACAGA
CCTTGCATTCCTTTGGCGAGAGGGGAAAGACCCCTAGGAATGCTCGTCAAGAAGACAGGGCCAGGTTTCC
GGGCCCTCACATTGCCAAAAGACGGCAATATGGTGGAAAATAACATATAGACAAACGCACACCGGCCTTA
TTCCAAGCGGCTTCGGCCAGTAACGTTAGGGGGGGGGGAGGGAGAGGGGGGG
