>Addgene plasmid #80479 | PB-TAG-ERP2 | addgene partial sequence | sequence record 153674 | CAT-R 5'-GCAACTGACTGAAATGCCTC-3'
TCAACGGTGGTATATCCAGTGATTTTTTTCTCCATTTTAGCTTCCTTAGCTCCTGAAAATCTCGACGGAT
CCTAACTCAAAATCCACACATTATACGAGCCGGAAGCATAAAGTGTAAAGCCTGGGGTGCCTAATGCGGC
CGCCATAGTGACTGGATATGTTGTGTTTTACAGTATTATGTAGTCTGTTTTTTATGCAAAATCTAATTTA
ATATATTGATATTTATATCATTTTACGTTTCTCGTTCAGCTTTTTTGTACAAACTTGTGATGGCCGCCAC
CGCGGAGGCTGGATCGGTCCCGGTGTCTTCTATGGAGGTCAAAACAGCGTGGATGGCGTCTCCAGGCGAT
CTGACGGTTCACTAAACGAGCTCTGCTTATATAGGGGGTACCTTCTCTATCACTGATAGGGAGCTCGAGA
CGTGTCGACTTCTCTATCACTGATAGGGAGACGTTCTAGACGTACCTTCTCTATCACTGATAGGGAGCTC
GAGACGTGTCGACTTCTCTATCACTGATAGGGAGACGTTCTAGACGTACCTTCTCTATCACTGATAGGGA
GCTCGAGACGTGTCGACTTCTCTATCACTGATAGGGAGACGTTCTAGACGTACCTTCTCTATCACTGATA
GGGAGCTCGAGACGTGTCGACTTCTCTATCACTGATAGGGAGACGTGCGGCCAGCTTGGATCCCTCGAGT
TAATTAACGAGAGCATAATATTGATATGTGCCAAAGTTGTTTCTGACTGACTAATAAGTATAATTTGTTT
CTATTATGTATAGGTTAAGCTAATTACTTATTTTATAATACAACATGACTGTTTTTAAAGTACAAAATAA
GTT
